Addgene plasmid #59911: pX330 Ctnnb1.1
Purpose: pX330 backbone expressing sgRNA targeting Ctnnb1 to edit mouse beta-Catenin. Expresses Cas9 from CBh promoter
Depositing lab: Tyler Jacks. Depositing organization: Massachusetts Institute of Technology. Publication: CRISPR-mediated direct mutation of cancer genes in the mouse liver. Xue W, Chen S, Yin H, Tammela T, Papagiannakopoulos T, Joshi NS, Cai W, Yang G, Bronson R, Crowley DG, Zhang F, Anderson DG, Sharp PA, Jacks T. Nature. 2014 Aug 6. doi: 10.1038/nature13589. PubMed 25119044.
Backbone
  Vector backbone: pX330
  Backbone manufacturer: Feng Zhang lab (Addgene plasmid # 42230)
  Backbone size w/o insert (bp): 8500
  Total vector size (bp): 8520
  Vector type: Mammalian Expression, CRISPR
Growth in bacteria
  Bacterial resistance: Ampicillin, 100 μg/mL
  Growth temperature: 37°C
  Growth strain: Stbl3
  Copy number: Unknown
Gene/Insert
  Gene/Insert name: sgRNA targeting Ctnnb1
  Species: M. musculus (mouse)
  Entrez Gene: Ctnnb1 (a.k.a. Bfc, Catnb, Mesc)
  Promoter: U6
  Cloning method: Restriction Enzyme; 5′ cloning site BbsI (destroyed during cloning); 3′ cloning site BbsI (destroyed during cloning)
  Sequencing primers: 5′ hU6-F
Terms and licenses: Academic/Nonprofit Terms; Industry Terms: Not Available to Industry
How to cite: pX330 Ctnnb1.1 was a gift from Tyler Jacks (Addgene plasmid # 59911 ; http://n2t.net/addgene:59911 ; RRID:Addgene_59911)
