[The description below was written by a language model from this plasmid's Addgene catalogue record, the feature table of its GenBank file and pLannotate feature annotations shown in this document.]
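Description:
pX330 Ctnnb1.1 is an all-in-one mammalian CRISPR/Cas9 expression plasmid built on the pX330 backbone, carrying a single guide RNA directed against mouse Ctnnb1, the gene encoding beta-catenin. It is maintained in E. coli through a high-copy ColE1/pUC-type origin and selected with ampicillin via the β-lactamase (AmpR) gene. An f1 phage origin is also present, along with small remnants of pBR322 bom and rop sequences. The catalogue lists a total size of about 8.5 kb, consistent with the 8,487-nt assembled sequence.

The plasmid contains two expression units. The human U6 RNA polymerase III promoter drives the sgRNA: the Ctnnb1-specific spacer was cloned between BbsI sites (destroyed in the process) and lies in the short gap between the promoter and the Streptococcus pyogenes gRNA scaffold. A second, partial scaffold fragment is annotated just downstream. The CBh promoter, annotated here as a CMV enhancer, a chicken β-actin promoter and a hybrid CBA/MVM intron, drives S. pyogenes Cas9. The annotation tool splits this coding sequence into contiguous N- and C-terminal portions, but together they form one full-length open reading frame. It ends in a nucleoplasmin bipartite nuclear localization signal and is followed by a bGH polyadenylation signal. A single AAV2 ITR is annotated after the cassette, so the table does not indicate a packageable AAV genome. The separate 680-bp GenBank record covers only the U6 promoter and scaffold region.

The construct is intended for editing beta-catenin in mouse cells, and the associated publication concerns direct CRISPR-mediated mutation of cancer genes in the mouse liver.
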