Features (pLannotate 1.2.2; 18 found; start..end, strand, type, name):
      1..241     +  promoter       U6 promoter: RNA polymerase III promoter for human U6 snRNA
    271..346     +  misc_RNA       gRNA scaffold: guide RNA scaffold for the Streptococcus pyogenes CRISPR/Cas9 system
    353..396     +  misc_RNA       gRNA scaffold (fragment): guide RNA scaffold for the Streptococcus pyogenes CRISPR/Cas9 system
    443..728     +  enhancer       CMV enhancer: human cytomegalovirus immediate early enhancer; contains an 18-bp deletion relative to the standard CMV enhancer
    730..986     +  promoter       chicken β-actin promoter: contains a 21-bp deletion relative to the standard chicken β-actin promoter
    987..1214    +  intron         hybrid intron: hybrid between chicken β-actin (CBA) and minute virus of mice (MMV) introns (Gray et al., 2011)
   1352..2953    +  CDS            Cas9(N): N-terminal portion of Streptococcus pyogenes Cas9 (Zetsche et al., 2015)
   2954..5452    +  CDS            Cas9(C): C-terminal portion of Streptococcus pyogenes Cas9 (Zetsche et al., 2015)
   5453..5500    +  CDS            nucleoplasmin NLS: bipartite nuclear localization signal from nucleoplasmin
   5534..5645    +  polyA_signal   bGH poly(A) signal: bovine growth hormone polyadenylation signal
   5750..5890    +  repeat_region  AAV2 ITR: inverted terminal repeat of adeno-associated virus serotype 2 inverted
   5895..5946    -  misc_feature   bom (fragment): basis of mobility region from pBR322
   5965..6420    +  rep_origin     f1 ori (sequence partly withheld): f1 bacteriophage origin of replication; arrow indicates direction of (+) strand synthesis
   6421..6470    -  misc_feature   bom (fragment): basis of mobility region from pBR322
   6572..6607    -  CDS            rop (fragment): Rop protein, which maintains plasmids at low copy number; rop
   6702..6806    +  promoter       AmpR promoter: bla
   6807..7667    +  CDS            AmpR: β-lactamase; bla; confers resistance to ampicillin, carbenicillin, and related antibiotics
   7838..8426    +  rep_origin     ori: high-copy-number ColE1/pMB1/pBR322/pUC origin of replication
>Addgene plasmid #59911 | pX330 Ctnnb1.1 | addgene full sequence | sequence record 123316 | Addgene assembled sequence
GAGGGCCTATTTCCCATGATTCCTTCATATTTGCATATACGATACAAGGCTGTTAGAGAGATAATTGGAA
TTAATTTGACTGTAAACACAAAGATATTAGTACAAAATACGTGACGTAGAAAGTAATAATTTCTTGGGTA
GTTTGCAGTTTTAAAATTATGTTTTAAAATGGACTATCATATGCTTACCGTAACTTGAAAGTATTTCGAT
TTCTTGGCTTTATATATCTTGTGGAAAGGACGAAACACCGCTGTGGTGGTGGCACCAGAAGTTTTAGAGC
TAGAAATAGCAAGTTAAAATAAGGCTAGTCCGTTATCAACTTGAAAAAGTGGCACCGAGTCGGTGCTTTT
TTGTTTTAGAGCTAGAAATAGCAAGTTAAAATAAGGCTAGTCCGTTTTTAGCGCGTGCGCCAATTCTGCA
GACAAATGGCTCTAGAGGTACCCGTTACATAACTTACGGTAAATGGCCCGCCTGGCTGACCGCCCAACGA
CCCCCGCCCATTGACGTCAATAGTAACGCCAATAGGGACTTTCCATTGACGTCAATGGGTGGAGTATTTA
CGGTAAACTGCCCACTTGGCAGTACATCAAGTGTATCATATGCCAAGTACGCCCCCTATTGACGTCAATG
ACGGTAAATGGCCCGCCTGGCATTGTGCCCAGTACATGACCTTATGGGACTTTCCTACTTGGCAGTACAT
CTACGTATTAGTCATCGCTATTACCATGGTCGAGGTGAGCCCCACGTTCTGCTTCACTCTCCCCATCTCC
CCCCCCTCCCCACCCCCAATTTTGTATTTATTTATTTTTTAATTATTTTGTGCAGCGATGGGGGCGGGGG
GGGGGGGGGGGCGGGGCGAGGGGCGGGGCGGGGCGAGGCGGAGAGGTGCGGCGGCAGCCAATCAGAGCGG
CGCGCTCCGAAAGTTTCCTTTTATGGCGAGGCGGCGGCGGCGGCGGCCCTATAAAAAGCGAAGCGCGCGG
CGGGCGGGAGTCGCTGCGCGCTGCCTTCGCCCCGTGCCCCGCTCCGCCGCCGCCTCGCGCCGCCCGCCCC
GGCTCTGACTGACCGCGTTACTCCCACAGGTGAGCGGGCGGGACGGCCCTTCTCCTCCGGGCTGTAATTA
GCTGAGCAAGAGGTAAGGGTTTAAGGGATGGTTGGTTGGTGGGGTATTAATGTTTAATTACCTGGAGCAC
CTGCCTGAAATCACTTTTTTTCAGGTTGGACCGGTGCCACCATGGACTATAAGGACCACGACGGAGACTA
CAAGGATCATGATATTGATTACAAAGACGATGACGATAAGATGGCCCCAAAGAAGAAGCGGAAGGTCGGT
ATCCACGGAGTCCCAGCAGCCGACAAGAAGTACAGCATCGGCCTGGACATCGGCACCAACTCTGTGGGCT
GGGCCGTGATCACCGACGAGTACAAGGTGCCCAGCAAGAAATTCAAGGTGCTGGGCAACACCGACCGGCA
CAGCATCAAGAAGAACCTGATCGGAGCCCTGCTGTTCGACAGCGGCGAAACAGCCGAGGCCACCCGGCTG
AAGAGAACCGCCAGAAGAAGATACACCAGACGGAAGAACCGGATCTGCTATCTGCAAGAGATCTTCAGCA
ACGAGATGGCCAAGGTGGACGACAGCTTCTTCCACAGACTGGAAGAGTCCTTCCTGGTGGAAGAGGATAA
GAAGCACGAGCGGCACCCCATCTTCGGCAACATCGTGGACGAGGTGGCCTACCACGAGAAGTACCCCACC
ATCTACCACCTGAGAAAGAAACTGGTGGACAGCACCGACAAGGCCGACCTGCGGCTGATCTATCTGGCCC
TGGCCCACATGATCAAGTTCCGGGGCCACTTCCTGATCGAGGGCGACCTGAACCCCGACAACAGCGACGT
GGACAAGCTGTTCATCCAGCTGGTGCAGACCTACAACCAGCTGTTCGAGGAAAACCCCATCAACGCCAGC
GGCGTGGACGCCAAGGCCATCCTGTCTGCCAGACTGAGCAAGAGCAGACGGCTGGAAAATCTGATCGCCC
AGCTGCCCGGCGAGAAGAAGAATGGCCTGTTCGGAAACCTGATTGCCCTGAGCCTGGGCCTGACCCCCAA
CTTCAAGAGCAACTTCGACCTGGCCGAGGATGCCAAACTGCAGCTGAGCAAGGACACCTACGACGACGAC
CTGGACAACCTGCTGGCCCAGATCGGCGACCAGTACGCCGACCTGTTTCTGGCCGCCAAGAACCTGTCCG
ACGCCATCCTGCTGAGCGACATCCTGAGAGTGAACACCGAGATCACCAAGGCCCCCCTGAGCGCCTCTAT
GATCAAGAGATACGACGAGCACCACCAGGACCTGACCCTGCTGAAAGCTCTCGTGCGGCAGCAGCTGCCT
GAGAAGTACAAAGAGATTTTCTTCGACCAGAGCAAGAACGGCTACGCCGGCTACATTGACGGCGGAGCCA
GCCAGGAAGAGTTCTACAAGTTCATCAAGCCCATCCTGGAAAAGATGGACGGCACCGAGGAACTGCTCGT
GAAGCTGAACAGAGAGGACCTGCTGCGGAAGCAGCGGACCTTCGACAACGGCAGCATCCCCCACCAGATC
CACCTGGGAGAGCTGCACGCCATTCTGCGGCGGCAGGAAGATTTTTACCCATTCCTGAAGGACAACCGGG
AAAAGATCGAGAAGATCCTGACCTTCCGCATCCCCTACTACGTGGGCCCTCTGGCCAGGGGAAACAGCAG
ATTCGCCTGGATGACCAGAAAGAGCGAGGAAACCATCACCCCCTGGAACTTCGAGGAAGTGGTGGACAAG
GGCGCTTCCGCCCAGAGCTTCATCGAGCGGATGACCAACTTCGATAAGAACCTGCCCAACGAGAAGGTGC
TGCCCAAGCACAGCCTGCTGTACGAGTACTTCACCGTGTATAACGAGCTGACCAAAGTGAAATACGTGAC
CGAGGGAATGAGAAAGCCCGCCTTCCTGAGCGGCGAGCAGAAAAAGGCCATCGTGGACCTGCTGTTCAAG
ACCAACCGGAAAGTGACCGTGAAGCAGCTGAAAGAGGACTACTTCAAGAAAATCGAGTGCTTCGACTCCG
TGGAAATCTCCGGCGTGGAAGATCGGTTCAACGCCTCCCTGGGCACATACCACGATCTGCTGAAAATTAT
CAAGGACAAGGACTTCCTGGACAATGAGGAAAACGAGGACATTCTGGAAGATATCGTGCTGACCCTGACA
CTGTTTGAGGACAGAGAGATGATCGAGGAACGGCTGAAAACCTATGCCCACCTGTTCGACGACAAAGTGA
TGAAGCAGCTGAAGCGGCGGAGATACACCGGCTGGGGCAGGCTGAGCCGGAAGCTGATCAACGGCATCCG
GGACAAGCAGTCCGGCAAGACAATCCTGGATTTCCTGAAGTCCGACGGCTTCGCCAACAGAAACTTCATG
CAGCTGATCCACGACGACAGCCTGACCTTTAAAGAGGACATCCAGAAAGCCCAGGTGTCCGGCCAGGGCG
ATAGCCTGCACGAGCACATTGCCAATCTGGCCGGCAGCCCCGCCATTAAGAAGGGCATCCTGCAGACAGT
GAAGGTGGTGGACGAGCTCGTGAAAGTGATGGGCCGGCACAAGCCCGAGAACATCGTGATCGAAATGGCC
AGAGAGAACCAGACCACCCAGAAGGGACAGAAGAACAGCCGCGAGAGAATGAAGCGGATCGAAGAGGGCA
TCAAAGAGCTGGGCAGCCAGATCCTGAAAGAACACCCCGTGGAAAACACCCAGCTGCAGAACGAGAAGCT
GTACCTGTACTACCTGCAGAATGGGCGGGATATGTACGTGGACCAGGAACTGGACATCAACCGGCTGTCC
GACTACGATGTGGACCATATCGTGCCTCAGAGCTTTCTGAAGGACGACTCCATCGACAACAAGGTGCTGA
CCAGAAGCGACAAGAACCGGGGCAAGAGCGACAACGTGCCCTCCGAAGAGGTCGTGAAGAAGATGAAGAA
CTACTGGCGGCAGCTGCTGAACGCCAAGCTGATTACCCAGAGAAAGTTCGACAATCTGACCAAGGCCGAG
AGAGGCGGCCTGAGCGAACTGGATAAGGCCGGCTTCATCAAGAGACAGCTGGTGGAAACCCGGCAGATCA
CAAAGCACGTGGCACAGATCCTGGACTCCCGGATGAACACTAAGTACGACGAGAATGACAAGCTGATCCG
GGAAGTGAAAGTGATCACCCTGAAGTCCAAGCTGGTGTCCGATTTCCGGAAGGATTTCCAGTTTTACAAA
GTGCGCGAGATCAACAACTACCACCACGCCCACGACGCCTACCTGAACGCCGTCGTGGGAACCGCCCTGA
TCAAAAAGTACCCTAAGCTGGAAAGCGAGTTCGTGTACGGCGACTACAAGGTGTACGACGTGCGGAAGAT
GATCGCCAAGAGCGAGCAGGAAATCGGCAAGGCTACCGCCAAGTACTTCTTCTACAGCAACATCATGAAC
TTTTTCAAGACCGAGATTACCCTGGCCAACGGCGAGATCCGGAAGCGGCCTCTGATCGAGACAAACGGCG
AAACCGGGGAGATCGTGTGGGATAAGGGCCGGGATTTTGCCACCGTGCGGAAAGTGCTGAGCATGCCCCA
AGTGAATATCGTGAAAAAGACCGAGGTGCAGACAGGCGGCTTCAGCAAAGAGTCTATCCTGCCCAAGAGG
AACAGCGATAAGCTGATCGCCAGAAAGAAGGACTGGGACCCTAAGAAGTACGGCGGCTTCGACAGCCCCA
CCGTGGCCTATTCTGTGCTGGTGGTGGCCAAAGTGGAAAAGGGCAAGTCCAAGAAACTGAAGAGTGTGAA
AGAGCTGCTGGGGATCACCATCATGGAAAGAAGCAGCTTCGAGAAGAATCCCATCGACTTTCTGGAAGCC
AAGGGCTACAAAGAAGTGAAAAAGGACCTGATCATCAAGCTGCCTAAGTACTCCCTGTTCGAGCTGGAAA
ACGGCCGGAAGAGAATGCTGGCCTCTGCCGGCGAACTGCAGAAGGGAAACGAACTGGCCCTGCCCTCCAA
ATATGTGAACTTCCTGTACCTGGCCAGCCACTATGAGAAGCTGAAGGGCTCCCCCGAGGATAATGAGCAG
AAACAGCTGTTTGTGGAACAGCACAAGCACTACCTGGACGAGATCATCGAGCAGATCAGCGAGTTCTCCA
AGAGAGTGATCCTGGCCGACGCTAATCTGGACAAAGTGCTGTCCGCCTACAACAAGCACCGGGATAAGCC
CATCAGAGAGCAGGCCGAGAATATCATCCACCTGTTTACCCTGACCAATCTGGGAGCCCCTGCCGCCTTC
AAGTACTTTGACACCACCATCGACCGGAAGAGGTACACCAGCACCAAAGAGGTGCTGGACGCCACCCTGA
TCCACCAGAGCATCACCGGCCTGTACGAGACACGGATCGACCTGTCTCAGCTGGGAGGCGACAAAAGGCC
GGCGGCCACGAAAAAGGCCGGCCAGGCAAAAAAGAAAAAGTAAGAATTCCTAGAGCTCGCTGATCAGCCT
CGACTGTGCCTTCTAGTTGCCAGCCATCTGTTGTTTGCCCCTCCCCCGTGCCTTCCTTGACCCTGGAAGG
TGCCACTCCCACTGTCCTTTCCTAATAAAATGAGGAAATTGCATCGCATTGTCTGAGTAGGTGTCATTCT
ATTCTGGGGGGTGGGGTGGGGCAGGACAGCAAGGGGGAGGATTGGGAAGAGAATAGCAGGCATGCTGGGG
AGCGGCCGCAGGAACCCCTAGTGATGGAGTTGGCCACTCCCTCTCTGCGCGCTCGCTCGCTCACTGAGGC
CGGGCGACCAAAGGTCGCCCGACGCCCGGGCTTTGCCCGGGCGGCCTCAGTGAGCGAGCGAGCGCGCAGC
TGCCTGCAGGGGCGCCTGATGCGGTATTTTCTCCTTACGCATCTGTGCGGTATTTCACACCGCATA
[95 nt withheld, positions 5947-6041]
T
[46 nt withheld, positions 6043-6088]
C
[141 nt withheld, positions 6090-6230]
CCTTTGACGTTGGAGTCCACGTTCTTT
[37 nt withheld, positions 6258-6294]
ACTCTATCTCGGGCTATTCTTTTGATTTATAAGGGATTTTGCCGATTTCGGTCTATTGGTTAAAAAATGA
GCTGATTTAACAAAAATTTAACGCGAATTTTAACAAAATATTAACGTTTACAATTTTATGGTGCACTCTC
AGTACAATCTGCTCTGATGCCGCATAGTTAAGCCAGCCCCGACACCCGCCAACACCCGCTGACGCGCCCT
GACGGGCTTGTCTGCTCCCGGCATCCGCTTACAGACAAGCTGTGACCGTCTCCGGGAGCTGCATGTGTCA
GAGGTTTTCACCGTCATCACCGAAACGCGCGAGACGAAAGGGCCTCGTGATACGCCTATTTTTATAGGTT
AATGTCATGATAATAATGGTTTCTTAGACGTCAGGTGGCACTTTTCGGGGAAATGTGCGCGGAACCCCTA
TTTGTTTATTTTTCTAAATACATTCAAATATGTATCCGCTCATGAGACAATAACCCTGATAAATGCTTCA
ATAATATTGAAAAAGGAAGAGTATGAGTATTCAACATTTCCGTGTCGCCCTTATTCCCTTTTTTGCGGCA
TTTTGCCTTCCTGTTTTTGCTCACCCAGAAACGCTGGTGAAAGTAAAAGATGCTGAAGATCAGTTGGGTG
CACGAGTGGGTTACATCGAACTGGATCTCAACAGCGGTAAGATCCTTGAGAGTTTTCGCCCCGAAGAACG
TTTTCCAATGATGAGCACTTTTAAAGTTCTGCTATGTGGCGCGGTATTATCCCGTATTGACGCCGGGCAA
GAGCAACTCGGTCGCCGCATACACTATTCTCAGAATGACTTGGTTGAGTACTCACCAGTCACAGAAAAGC
ATCTTACGGATGGCATGACAGTAAGAGAATTATGCAGTGCTGCCATAACCATGAGTGATAACACTGCGGC
CAACTTACTTCTGACAACGATCGGAGGACCGAAGGAGCTAACCGCTTTTTTGCACAACATGGGGGATCAT
GTAACTCGCCTTGATCGTTGGGAACCGGAGCTGAATGAAGCCATACCAAACGACGAGCGTGACACCACGA
TGCCTGTAGCAATGGCAACAACGTTGCGCAAACTATTAACTGGCGAACTACTTACTCTAGCTTCCCGGCA
ACAATTAATAGACTGGATGGAGGCGGATAAAGTTGCAGGACCACTTCTGCGCTCGGCCCTTCCGGCTGGC
TGGTTTATTGCTGATAAATCTGGAGCCGGTGAGCGTGGAAGCCGCGGTATCATTGCAGCACTGGGGCCAG
ATGGTAAGCCCTCCCGTATCGTAGTTATCTACACGACGGGGAGTCAGGCAACTATGGATGAACGAAATAG
ACAGATCGCTGAGATAGGTGCCTCACTGATTAAGCATTGGTAACTGTCAGACCAAGTTTACTCATATATA
CTTTAGATTGATTTAAAACTTCATTTTTAATTTAAAAGGATCTAGGTGAAGATCCTTTTTGATAATCTCA
TGACCAAAATCCCTTAACGTGAGTTTTCGTTCCACTGAGCGTCAGACCCCGTAGAAAAGATCAAAGGATC
TTCTTGAGATCCTTTTTTTCTGCGCGTAATCTGCTGCTTGCAAACAAAAAAACCACCGCTACCAGCGGTG
GTTTGTTTGCCGGATCAAGAGCTACCAACTCTTTTTCCGAAGGTAACTGGCTTCAGCAGAGCGCAGATAC
CAAATACTGTTCTTCTAGTGTAGCCGTAGTTAGGCCACCACTTCAAGAACTCTGTAGCACCGCCTACATA
CCTCGCTCTGCTAATCCTGTTACCAGTGGCTGCTGCCAGTGGCGATAAGTCGTGTCTTACCGGGTTGGAC
TCAAGACGATAGTTACCGGATAAGGCGCAGCGGTCGGGCTGAACGGGGGGTTCGTGCACACAGCCCAGCT
TGGAGCGAACGACCTACACCGAACTGAGATACCTACAGCGTGAGCTATGAGAAAGCGCCACGCTTCCCGA
AGGGAGAAAGGCGGACAGGTATCCGGTAAGCGGCAGGGTCGGAACAGGAGAGCGCACGAGGGAGCTTCCA
GGGGGAAACGCCTGGTATCTTTATAGTCCTGTCGGGTTTCGCCACCTCTGACTTGAGCGTCGATTTTTGT
GATGCTCGTCAGGGGGGCGGAGCCTATGGAAAAACGCCAGCAACGCGGCCTTTTTACGGTTCCTGGCCTT
TTGCTGGCCTTTTGCTCACATGT
