LOCUS       Exported 680 bp ds-DNA linear SYN 24-MAY-2021
DEFINITION  pX330 backbone expressing sgRNA targeting Ctnnb1 to edit mouse
            beta-Catenin. Expresses Cas9 from CBh promoter.
ACCESSION   .
VERSION     .
KEYWORDS    pX330 Ctnnb1.1
SOURCE      synthetic DNA construct
  ORGANISM  synthetic DNA construct
REFERENCE   1 (bases 1 to 680)
  AUTHORS   Xue W, Chen S, Yin H, Tammela T, Papagiannakopoulos T, Joshi NS, Cai
            W, Yang G, Bronson R, Crowley DG, Zhang F, Anderson DG, Sharp PA,
            Jacks T
  TITLE     CRISPR-mediated direct mutation of cancer genes in the mouse liver.
  JOURNAL   Nature. 2014 Aug 6. doi: 10.1038/nature13589.
  PUBMED    25119044
REFERENCE   2 (bases 1 to 680)
  AUTHORS   .
  TITLE     Direct Submission
  JOURNAL   Exported May 24, 2021 from SnapGene Server 1.1.58
            http://www.snapgene.com
FEATURES             Location/Qualifiers
     source          1..680
                     /organism="synthetic DNA construct"
                     /mol_type="other DNA"
     promoter        123..363
                     /label=U6 promoter
                     /note="RNA polymerase III promoter for human U6 snRNA"
     primer_bind     123..143
                     /label=hU6-F
                     /note="Human U6 promoter, forward primer"
     primer_bind     294..313
                     /label=LKO.1 5'
                     /note="Human U6 promoter, forward primer"
     misc_RNA        393..468
                     /label=gRNA scaffold
                     /note="guide RNA scaffold for the Streptococcus pyogenes
                     CRISPR/Cas9 system"
ORIGIN
        1 ccacctctga cttgagcgtc gatttttgtg atgctcgtca ggggggcgga gcctatggaa
       61 aaacgccagc aacgcggcct ttttacggtt cctggccttt tgctggcctt ttgctcacat
      121 gtgagggcct atttcccatg attccttcat atttgcatat acgatacaag gctgttagag
      181 agataattgg aattaatttg actgtaaaca caaagatatt agtacaaaat acgtgacgta
      241 gaaagtaata atttcttggg tagtttgcag ttttaaaatt atgttttaaa atggactatc
      301 atatgcttac cgtaacttga aagtatttcg atttcttggc tttatatatc ttgtggaaag
      361 gacgaaacac cgctgtggtg gtggcaccag aagttttaga gctagaaata gcaagttaaa
      421 ataaggctag tccgttatca acttgaaaaa gtggcaccga gtcggtgctt ttttgtttta
      481 gagctagaaa tagcaagtta aaataaggct agtccgtttt tagcgcgtgc gccaattctg
      541 cagacaaatg gctctagagg tacccgttac ataacttacg gtaaatggcc cgcctggctg
      601 accgcccaac gacccccgcc cattgacgtc aatagtaacg ccaataggga ctttccattg
      661 acgtcaatgg gtggagtatt
//
