>Addgene plasmid #59911 | pX330 Ctnnb1.1 | depositor partial sequence | sequence record 94950 | sgRNA 20nt
CTGTGGTGGTGGCACCAGAA
