>Addgene plasmid #59911 | pX330 Ctnnb1.1 | addgene partial sequence | sequence record 106631 | pCBhProF2 5'-agggtttaagggatggttgg-3'
TTAATTACCTGGAGCACCTGCCTGAAATCACTTTTTTTCAGGTTGGACCGGTGCCACCATGGACTATAAG
GACCACGACGGAGACTACAAGGATCATGATATTGATTACAAAGACGATGACGATAAGATGGCCCCAAAGA
AGAAGCGGAAGGTCGGTATCCACGGAGTCCCAGCAGCCGACAAGAAGTACAGCATCGGCCTGGACATCGG
CACCAACTCTGTGGGCTGGGCCGTGATCACCGACGAGTACAAGGTGCCCAGCAAGAAATTCAAGGTGCTG
GGCAACACCGACCGGCACAGCATCAAGAAGAACCTGATCGGAGCCCTGCTGTTCGACAGCGGCGAAACAG
CCGAGGCCACCCGGCTGAAGAGAACCGCCAGAAGAAGATACACCAGACGGAAGAACCGGATCTGCTATCT
GCAAGAGATCTTCAGCAACGAGATGGCCAAGGTGGACGACAGCTTCTTCCACAGACTGGAAGAGTCCTTC
CTGGTGGAAGAGGATAAGAAGCACGAGCGGCACCCCATCTTCGGCAACATCGTGGACGAGGTGGCCTACC
ACGAGAAGTACCCCACCATCTACCACCTGAGAAAGAAACTGGTGGACAGCACCGACAAGGCCGACCTGCG
GCTGATCTATCTGGCCCTGGCCCACATGATCAAGTTCCGGGGCCACTTCCTGATCGAGGGCGACCTGAAC
CCCGACAACAGCGACGTGGACAAGCTGTTCATCCAGCTGGTGCAGACCTACAACCAGCTGTTCGAGGAAA
ACCCCATCAACGCCAGCGGCGTGGACGCCAAGGCCATCCTGTCTGCCAGACTGAGCAAGAGCAGACGGCT
GGAA
