>Addgene plasmid #59911 | pX330 Ctnnb1.1 | addgene partial sequence | sequence record 106633 | BGH-rev 5'-TAGAAGGCACAGTCGAGG-3'
GAATTCTTACTTTTTCTTTTTTGCCTGGCCGGCCTTTTTCGTGGCCGCCGGCCTTTTGTCGCCTCCCAGC
TGAGACAGGTCGATCCGTGTCTCGTACAGGCCGGTGATGCTCTGGTGGATCAGGGTGGCGTCCAGCACCT
CTTTGGTGCTGGTGTACCTCTTCCGGTCGATGGTGGTGTCAAAGTACTTGAAGGCGGCAGGGGCTCCCAG
ATTGGTCAGGGTAAACAGGTGGATGATATTCTCGGCCTGCTCTCTGATGGGCTTATCCCGGTGCTTGTTG
TAGGCGGACAGCACTTTGTCCAGATTAGCGTCGGCCAGGATCACTCTCTTGGAGAACTCGCTGATCTGCT
CGATGATCTCGTCCAGGTAGTGCTTGTGCTGTTCCACAAACAGCTGTTTCTGCTCATTATCCTCGGGGGA
GCCCTTCAGCTTCTCATAGTGGCTGGCCAGGTACAGGAAGTTCACATATTTGGAGGGCAGGGCCAGTTCG
TTTCCCTTCTGCAGTTCGCCGGCAGAGGCCAGCATTCTCTTCCGGCCGTTTTCCAGCTCGAACAGGGAGT
ACTTAGGCAGCTTGATGATCAGGTCCTTTTTCACTTCTTTGTAGCCCTTGGCTTCCAGAAAGTCGATGGG
ATTCTTCTCGAAGCTGCTTCTTTCCATGATGGTGATCCCCAGCAGCTCTTTCACACTCTTCAGTTTCTTG
GACTTGCCCTTTTCCACTTTGGCCACCACCAGCACAGAATAGGCCACGGTGGGGCTGTCGAAGCCGCCGT
ACTTCTTAGGGTCCCAGTCCTTCTTTCTGGCGATCAGCTTATCGCTGTTCCTCTTGGGCAGGATAGACTC
TTTGCTGAAGCCGCCTGTCTGCACCTCGGTCTTTTTCACGATATTCACTTGGGG
